>Addgene plasmid #69898 | pcDNA3.1(+) Laccase2 MCS-ZKSCAN1 548-1417 (No intron) | depositor full sequence | sequence record 127119 | pcDNA3.1(+) Laccase2 MCS-ZKSCAN1 548-1417 (No intron) sequence 7532 bps
GACGGATCGGGAGATCTCCCGATCCCCTATGGTGCACTCTCAGTACAATCTGCTCTGATGCCGCATAGTT
AAGCCAGTATCTGCTCCCTGCTTGTGTGTTGGAGGTCGCTGAGTAGTGCGCGAGCAAAATTTAAGCTACA
ACAAGGCAAGGCTTGACCGACAATTGCATGAAGAATCTGCTTAGGGTTAGGCGTTTTGCGCTGCTTCGCG
ATGTACGGGCCAGATATACGCGTTGACATTGATTATTGACTAGTTATTAATAGTAATCAATTACGGGGTC
ATTAGTTCATAGCCCATATATGGAGTTCCGCGTTACATAACTTACGGTAAATGGCCCGCCTGGCTGACCG
CCCAACGACCCCCGCCCATTGACGTCAATAATGACGTATGTTCCCATAGTAACGCCAATAGGGACTTTCC
ATTGACGTCAATGGGTGGAGTATTTACGGTAAACTGCCCACTTGGCAGTACATCAAGTGTATCATATGCC
AAGTACGCCCCCTATTGACGTCAATGACGGTAAATGGCCCGCCTGGCATTATGCCCAGTACATGACCTTA
TGGGACTTTCCTACTTGGCAGTACATCTACGTATTAGTCATCGCTATTACCATGGTGATGCGGTTTTGGC
AGTACATCAATGGGCGTGGATAGCGGTTTGACTCACGGGGATTTCCAAGTCTCCACCCCATTGACGTCAA
TGGGAGTTTGTTTTGGCACCAAAATCAACGGGACTTTCCAAAATGTCGTAACAACTCCGCCCCATTGACG
CAAATGGGCGGTAGGCGTGTACGGTGGGAGGTCTATATAAGCAGAGCTCTCTGGCTAACTAGAGAACCCA
CTGCTTACTGGCTTATCGAAATTAATACGACTCACTATAGGGAGACCCAAGCTGGCTAGCGTTTAAACTT
AAGCTTGGTACCGAGCTCGGATCCACTAGTCCAGTGTGGTGGAATTCCATTGAGAAATGACTGAGTTCCG
GTGCTCTCAAGTCATTGATCTTTGTCGACTTTTATTTGGTCTCTGTAATAACGACTTCAAAAACATTAAA
TTCTGTTGCGAAGCCAGTAAGCTACAAAAAGAAAAAACAAGAGAGAATGCTATAGTCGTATAGTATAGTT
TCCCGACTATCTGATACCCATTACTTATCTAGGGGGAATGCGAACCCAAAATTTTATCAGTTTTCTCGGA
TATCGATAGATATTGGGGAATAAATTTAAATAAATAAATTTTGGGCGGGTTTAGGGCGTGGCAAAAAGTT
TTTTGGCAAATCGCTAGAAATTTACAAGACTTATAAAATTATGAAAAAATACAACAAAATTTTAAACACG
TGGGCGTGACAGTTTTGGGCGGTTTTAGGGCGTTAGAGTAGGCGAGGACAGGGTTACATCGACTAGGCTT
TGATCCTGATCAAGAATATATATACTTTATACCGCTTCCTTCTACATGTTACCTATTTTTCAACGAATCT
AGTATACCTTTTTACTGTACGATTTATGGGTATAATAATAAGCTAAATCGAGACTAAGTTTTATTGTTAT
ATATATTTTTTTTATTTTATGCAGAAATTAATTAAGAATAGTAAAGAAACACATCATAAAACCTCCCAGG
ACATAAAGGTGAGCACAGACCCTGTTTGGATCAAGTCAGTTCCTGGAGCCTGAATGATGACTGCTGAATC
ACGGGAAGCCACGGGTCTGTCCCCACAGGCTGCACAGGAGAAGGATGGTATCGTAATAGTGAAGGTGGAA
GAGGAAGATGAGGAAGACCACATGTGGGGGCAGGATTCCACCCTACAGGACACGCCTCCTCCAGACCCAG
AGATATTCCGCCAACGCTTCAGGCGCTTCTGTTACCAGAACACTTTTGGGCCCCGAGAGGCTCTCAGTCG
GCTGAAGGAACTTTGTCATCAGTGGCTGCGGCCAGAAATAAACACCAAGGAACAGATCCTGGAGCTTCTG
GTGCTAGAGCAGTTTCTTTCCATCCTGCCCAAGGAGCTCCAGGTCTGGCTGCAGGAATACCGCCCCGATA
GTGGAGAGGAGGCCGTGACCCTTCTAGAAGACTTGGAGCTTGATTTATCAGGACAACAGGTCCCAGGTCA
AGTTCATGGACCTGAGATGCTCGCAAGGGGGATGGTGCCTCTGGATCCAGTTCAGGAGTCCTCGAGCCTT
GACCTTCATCACGAGGCCACCCAGTCCCACTTCAAACATTCGTCTCGGAAACCCCCGCGGAGCGTAAGTA
TTCAAAATTCCAAAATTTTTTACTAGAAATATTCGATTTTTTAATAGGCAGTTTCTATACTATTGTATAC
TATTGTAGATTCGTTGAAAAGTATGTAACAGGAAGAATAAAGCATTTCCGACCATGTAAAGTATATATAT
TCTTAATAAGGATCAATAGCCGAGTCGATCTCGCCATGTCCGTCTGTCTTATTATTTTATTACCGCCGAG
ACATCAGGAACTATAAAAGCTAGAAGGATGAGTTTTAGCATACAGATTCTAGAGACAAGGACGCAGAGCA
AGTTTGTTGATCCATGCTGCCACGCTTTAACTTTCTCAAATTGCCCAAAACTGCCATGCCCACATTTTTG
AACTATTTTCGAAATTTTTTCATAATTGTATTACTCGTGTAAATTTCCATCAATTTGCCAAAAAACTTTT
TGTCACGCGTTAACGCCCTAAAGCCGCCAATTTGGTCACGCCCACACTATTGAACAATTATCAAATTTTT
TCTCATTTTATTCCCCAATATCTATCGATATCCCCGATTATGAAATTATTAAATTTCGCGTTCGCATTCA
CACTAGCTGAGTAACGAGTATCTGATAGTTGGGGAAATCGACTTATTTTTTATATACAATGAAAATGAAT
TTAATCATATGAATATCGATTATAGCTTTTTATTTAATATGAATATTTATTTGGGCTTAAGGTGTAACCT
CCTCGACATAAGACTCACATGGCGCAGGCACATTGAAGACAAAAATACTCATTGTCGGGTCTCGCACCCT
CCAGCAGCACCTAAAATTATGTCTTCAATTATTGCCAACATTGGAGACACAATTAGTCTGTGGCACCTCA
GGCGGCCGCTCGAGTCTAGAGGGCCCGTTTAAACCCGCTGATCAGCCTCGACTGTGCCTTCTAGTTGCCA
GCCATCTGTTGTTTGCCCCTCCCCCGTGCCTTCCTTGACCCTGGAAGGTGCCACTCCCACTGTCCTTTCC
TAATAAAATGAGGAAATTGCATCGCATTGTCTGAGTAGGTGTCATTCTATTCTGGGGGGTGGGGTGGGGC
AGGACAGCAAGGGGGAGGATTGGGAAGACAATAGCAGGCATGCTGGGGATGCGGTGGGCTCTATGGCTTC
TGAGGCGGAAAGAACCAGCTGGGGCTCTAGGGGGTATCCCC
[124 nt withheld, positions 3402-3525]
C
[91 nt withheld, positions 3527-3617]
A
[49 nt withheld, positions 3619-3667]
CCTTTGACGTTGGAGTCCACGTTCTTT
[37 nt withheld, positions 3695-3731]
ACCCTATCTCGGTCTATTCTTTTGATTTATAAGGGATTTTGCCGATTTCGGCCTATTGGTTAAAAAATGA
GCTGATTTAACAAAAATTTAACGCGAATTAATTCTGTGGAATGTGTGTCAGTTAGGGTGTGGAAAGTCCC
CAGGCTCCCCAGCAGGCAGAAGTATGCAAAGCATGCATCTCAATTAGTCAGCAACCAGGTGTGGAAAGTC
CCCAGGCTCCCCAGCAGGCAGAAGTATGCAAAGCATGCATCTCAATTAGTCAGCAACCATAGTCCCGCCC
CTAACTCCGCCCATCCCGCCCCTAACTCCGCCCAGTTCCGCCCATTCTCCGCCCCATGGCTGACTAATTT
TTTTTATTTATGCAGAGGCCGAGGCCGCCTCTGCCTCTGAGCTATTCCAGAAGTAGTGAGGAGGCTTTTT
TGGAGGCCTAGGCTTTTGCAAAAAGCTCCCGGGAGCTTGTATATCCATTTTCGGATCTGATCAAGAGACA
GGATGAGGATCGTTTCGCATGATTGAACAAGATGGATTGCACGCAGGTTCTCCGGCCGCTTGGGTGGAGA
GGCTATTCGGCTATGACTGGGCACAACAGACAATCGGCTGCTCTGATGCCGCCGTGTTCCGGCTGTCAGC
GCAGGGGCGCCCGGTTCTTTTTGTCAAGACCGACCTGTCCGGTGCCCTGAATGAACTGCAGGACGAGGCA
GCGCGGCTATCGTGGCTGGCCACGACGGGCGTTCCTTGCGCAGCTGTGCTCGACGTTGTCACTGAAGCGG
GAAGGGACTGGCTGCTATTGGGCGAAGTGCCGGGGCAGGATCTCCTGTCATCTCACCTTGCTCCTGCCGA
GAAAGTATCCATCATGGCTGATGCAATGCGGCGGCTGCATACGCTTGATCCGGCTACCTGCCCATTCGAC
CACCAAGCGAAACATCGCATCGAGCGAGCACGTACTCGGATGGAAGCCGGTCTTGTCGATCAGGATGATC
TGGACGAAGAGCATCAGGGGCTCGCGCCAGCCGAACTGTTCGCCAGGCTCAAGGCGCGCATGCCCGACGG
CGAGGATCTCGTCGTGACCCATGGCGATGCCTGCTTGCCGAATATCATGGTGGAAAATGGCCGCTTTTCT
GGATTCATCGACTGTGGCCGGCTGGGTGTGGCGGACCGCTATCAGGACATAGCGTTGGCTACCCGTGATA
TTGCTGAAGAGCTTGGCGGCGAATGGGCTGACCGCTTCCTCGTGCTTTACGGTATCGCCGCTCCCGATTC
GCAGCGCATCGCCTTCTATCGCCTTCTTGACGAGTTCTTCTGAGCGGGACTCTGGGGTTCGAAATGACCG
ACCAAGCGACGCCCAACCTGCCATCACGAGATTTCGATTCCACCGCCGCCTTCTATGAAAGGTTGGGCTT
CGGAATCGTTTTCCGGGACGCCGGCTGGATGATCCTCCAGCGCGGGGATCTCATGCTGGAGTTCTTCGCC
CACCCCAACTTGTTTATTGCAGCTTATAATGGTTACAAATAAAGCAATAGCATCACAAATTTCACAAATA
AAGCATTTTTTTCACTGCATTCTAGTTGTGGTTTGTCCAAACTCATCAATGTATCTTATCATGTCTGTAT
ACCGTCGACCTCTAGCTAGAGCTTGGCGTAATCATGGTCATAGCTGTTTCCTGTGTGAAATTGTTATCCG
CTCACAATTCCACACAACATACGAGCCGGAAGCATAAAGTGTAAAGCCTGGGGTGCCTAATGAGTGAGCT
AACTCACATTAATTGCGTTGCGCTCACTGCCCGCTTTCCAGTCGGGAAACCTGTCGTGCCAGCTGCATTA
ATGAATCGGCCAACGCGCGGGGAGAGGCGGTTTGCGTATTGGGCGCTCTTCCGCTTCCTCGCTCACTGAC
TCGCTGCGCTCGGTCGTTCGGCTGCGGCGAGCGGTATCAGCTCACTCAAAGGCGGTAATACGGTTATCCA
CAGAATCAGGGGATAACGCAGGAAAGAACATGTGAGCAAAAGGCCAGCAAAAGGCCAGGAACCGTAAAAA
GGCCGCGTTGCTGGCGTTTTTCCATAGGCTCCGCCCCCCTGACGAGCATCACAAAAATCGACGCTCAAGT
CAGAGGTGGCGAAACCCGACAGGACTATAAAGATACCAGGCGTTTCCCCCTGGAAGCTCCCTCGTGCGCT
CTCCTGTTCCGACCCTGCCGCTTACCGGATACCTGTCCGCCTTTCTCCCTTCGGGAAGCGTGGCGCTTTC
TCATAGCTCACGCTGTAGGTATCTCAGTTCGGTGTAGGTCGTTCGCTCCAAGCTGGGCTGTGTGCACGAA
CCCCCCGTTCAGCCCGACCGCTGCGCCTTATCCGGTAACTATCGTCTTGAGTCCAACCCGGTAAGACACG
ACTTATCGCCACTGGCAGCAGCCACTGGTAACAGGATTAGCAGAGCGAGGTATGTAGGCGGTGCTACAGA
GTTCTTGAAGTGGTGGCCTAACTACGGCTACACTAGAAGAACAGTATTTGGTATCTGCGCTCTGCTGAAG
CCAGTTACCTTCGGAAAAAGAGTTGGTAGCTCTTGATCCGGCAAACAAACCACCGCTGGTAGCGGTTTTT
TTGTTTGCAAGCAGCAGATTACGCGCAGAAAAAAAGGATCTCAAGAAGATCCTTTGATCTTTTCTACGGG
GTCTGACGCTCAGTGGAACGAAAACTCACGTTAAGGGATTTTGGTCATGAGATTATCAAAAAGGATCTTC
ACCTAGATCCTTTTAAATTAAAAATGAAGTTTTAAATCAATCTAAAGTATATATGAGTAAACTTGGTCTG
ACAGTTACCAATGCTTAATCAGTGAGGCACCTATCTCAGCGATCTGTCTATTTCGTTCATCCATAGTTGC
CTGACTCCCCGTCGTGTAGATAACTACGATACGGGAGGGCTTACCATCTGGCCCCAGTGCTGCAATGATA
CCGCGAGACCCACGCTCACCGGCTCCAGATTTATCAGCAATAAACCAGCCAGCCGGAAGGGCCGAGCGCA
GAAGTGGTCCTGCAACTTTATCCGCCTCCATCCAGTCTATTAATTGTTGCCGGGAAGCTAGAGTAAGTAG
TTCGCCAGTTAATAGTTTGCGCAACGTTGTTGCCATTGCTACAGGCATCGTGGTGTCACGCTCGTCGTTT
GGTATGGCTTCATTCAGCTCCGGTTCCCAACGATCAAGGCGAGTTACATGATCCCCCATGTTGTGCAAAA
AAGCGGTTAGCTCCTTCGGTCCTCCGATCGTTGTCAGAAGTAAGTTGGCCGCAGTGTTATCACTCATGGT
TATGGCAGCACTGCATAATTCTCTTACTGTCATGCCATCCGTAAGATGCTTTTCTGTGACTGGTGAGTAC
TCAACCAAGTCATTCTGAGAATAGTGTATGCGGCGACCGAGTTGCTCTTGCCCGGCGTCAATACGGGATA
ATACCGCGCCACATAGCAGAACTTTAAAAGTGCTCATCATTGGAAAACGTTCTTCGGGGCGAAAACTCTC
AAGGATCTTACCGCTGTTGAGATCCAGTTCGATGTAACCCACTCGTGCACCCAACTGATCTTCAGCATCT
TTTACTTTCACCAGCGTTTCTGGGTGAGCAAAAACAGGAAGGCAAAATGCCGCAAAAAAGGGAATAAGGG
CGACACGGAAATGTTGAATACTCATACTCTTCCTTTTTCAATATTATTGAAGCATTTATCAGGGTTATTG
TCTCATGAGCGGATACATATTTGAATGTATTTAGAAAAATAAACAAATAGGGGTTCCGCGCACATTTCCC
CGAAAAGTGCCACCTGACGTC
Features (pLannotate 1.2.2; 20 found; start..end, strand, type, name):
     28..80      -  misc_feature   bom (fragment): basis of mobility region from pBR322
    235..614     +  enhancer       CMV enhancer: human cytomegalovirus immediate early enhancer
    615..818     +  promoter       CMV promoter: human cytomegalovirus (CMV) immediate early promoter
    814..847     +  LTR            5' LTR (truncated) (fragment): truncated 5' long terminal repeat (LTR) from HIV-1
    863..881     +  promoter       T7 promoter: promoter for bacteriophage T7 RNA polymerase
   1664..2224    +  CDS            ZKSCAN1 (fragment): ZKSC1_HUMAN - Also known as KOX18, ZNF139, ZNF36. Experimental evidence at protein level: Swiss-Prot protein existence level 1. May be involved in transcriptional regulation. From Homo sapiens (Human).
   3132..3356    +  polyA_signal   bGH poly(A) signal: bovine growth hormone polyadenylation signal
   3360..3381    +  promoter       SV40 promoter (fragment): SV40 enhancer and early promoter
   3402..3830    +  rep_origin     f1 ori (sequence partly withheld): f1 bacteriophage origin of replication; arrow indicates direction of (+) strand synthesis
   3844..4173    +  promoter       SV40 promoter: SV40 enhancer and early promoter
   4240..5031    +  CDS            neo: KKA2_KLEPN - Also known as kan, nptII. Experimental evidence at protein level: Swiss-Prot protein existence level 1. Resistance to kanamycin, neomycin, paromomycin, ribostamycin, butirosin and gentamicin B. From Klebsiella pneumoniae.
   5055..5213    +  CDS            ble (fragment): BLE_KLEPN - Experimental evidence at protein level: Swiss-Prot protein existence level 1. Binding protein with a strong affinity to the bleomycin family of antibiotics. Binds to CL990; an antimitotic-antibiotic compound. From Klebsiella pneumoniae.
   5208..5329    +  polyA_signal   SV40 poly(A) signal: SV40 polyadenylation signal
   5402..5418    -  protein_bind   lac operator: The lac repressor binds to the lac operator to inhibit transcription in E. coli. This inhibition can be relieved by adding lactose or isopropyl-β-D-thiogalactopyranoside (IPTG). lac repressor encoded by lacI
   5426..5456    -  promoter       lac promoter: promoter for the E. coli lac operon
   5471..5492    -  protein_bind   CAP binding site: CAP binding activates transcription in the presence of cAMP. E. coli catabolite activator protein
   5505..5597    -  CDS            lacI (fragment): lac repressor; lacI; The lac repressor binds to the lac operator to inhibit transcription in E. coli. This inhibition can be relieved by adding lactose or isopropyl-β-D-thiogalactopyranoside (IPTG).
   5780..6365    -  rep_origin     ori: high-copy-number ColE1/pMB1/pBR322/pUC origin of replication
   6536..7396    -  CDS            AmpR: β-lactamase; bla; confers resistance to ampicillin, carbenicillin, and related antibiotics
   7397..7501    -  promoter       AmpR promoter: bla
