[The description below was written by a language model from this plasmid's Addgene catalogue record and pLannotate feature annotations shown in this document.]
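Description:
pcDNA3.1(+) Laccase2 MCS-ZKSCAN1 548-1417 (No intron) is a 7.5 kb mammalian expression plasmid designed to produce a miniature version of the human ZKSCAN1 circular RNA. It is built on the pcDNA3.1(+) Laccase2 MCS Exon Vector, a derivative of pcDNA3.1(+) named for the Drosophila Laccase2 (straw) gene. By its name and purpose, this backbone supplies Laccase2 intronic sequences on either side of a multiple cloning site, so that an inserted exon can be backspliced into a circle. These flanking regions are not annotated in the feature table, but unannotated stretches lie on both sides of the ZKSCAN1 segment. In bacteria the plasmid replicates from a high-copy ColE1/pUC-type origin and is selected with ampicillin through the β-lactamase gene. An f1 origin is also present.

The insert is about 650 bp of human ZKSCAN1 sequence, cloned between PacI and SacII sites that remain intact. The "No intron" designation suggests that the ZKSCAN1 exonic sequence is supplied without its internal intron, though the record does not spell this out. The automated annotation recognises a fragment of the ZKSCAN1 coding region here, and the depositor notes an F169L change. Transcription is driven by the CMV immediate early enhancer and promoter and terminated by the bovine growth hormone polyadenylation signal; a T7 promoter sits just downstream of CMV. A separate SV40 promoter–neomycin resistance–SV40 poly(A) cassette allows G418 selection of stably transfected mammalian cells. The short HIV-1 LTR, ble, lacI and bom fragment calls appear to be backbone remnants or incidental matches rather than functional elements. The plasmid is used to study circular RNA biogenesis, in particular how flanking intronic repeats promote exon circularisation.
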