Addgene plasmid #69898: pcDNA3.1(+) Laccase2 MCS-ZKSCAN1 548-1417 (No intron)
Purpose: Expresses a miniature version of the ZKSCAN1 circular RNA in mammalian cells
Depositing lab: Jeremy Wilusz. Depositing organization: University of Pennsylvania. Publication: Combinatorial control of Drosophila circular RNA expression by intronic repeats, hnRNPs, and SR proteins. Kramer MC, Liang D, Tatomer DC, Gold B, March ZM, Cherry S, Wilusz JE. Genes Dev. 2015 Oct 8. 10.1101/gad.270421.115 PubMed 26450910.
Backbone
  Vector backbone: pcDNA3.1(+) Laccase2 MCS Exon Vector
  Backbone size w/o insert (bp): 6926
  Total vector size (bp): 7532
  Vector type: Mammalian Expression
Growth in bacteria
  Bacterial resistance: Ampicillin, 100 μg/mL
  Growth temperature: 37°C
  Growth strain: Top10
  Copy number: Unknown
Gene/Insert
  Gene/Insert name: ZKSCAN1
  Species: H. sapiens (human)
  Insert size (bp): 650
  Mutation: F169L in ZKSCAN1
  Entrez Gene: stw (a.k.a. Dmel_CG42345, CG10398, CG10408, CG30437, CG32838, CG42345, Dmel\CG42345, Dmel_CG30437, Dmel_CG32838, Laccase2, MCO2, laccase2, str); ZKSCAN1 (a.k.a. KOX18, PHZ-37, ZNF139, ZNF36, ZSCAN33)
  Promoter: CMV
  Cloning method: Restriction Enzyme; 5′ cloning site PacI (not destroyed); 3′ cloning site SacII (not destroyed)
  Sequencing primers: 5′ CGCAAATGGGCGGTAGGCGTG
Terms and licenses: Academic/Nonprofit Terms; Industry Terms: Not Available to Industry
How to cite: pcDNA3.1(+) Laccase2 MCS-ZKSCAN1 548-1417 (No intron) was a gift from Jeremy Wilusz (Addgene plasmid # 69898 ; http://n2t.net/addgene:69898 ; RRID:Addgene_69898)
