>Addgene plasmid #69898 | pcDNA3.1(+) Laccase2 MCS-ZKSCAN1 548-1417 (No intron) | addgene partial sequence | sequence record 127118 | CMV-F 5'-CGCAAATGGGCGGTAGGCGTG-3'
ACTAGAGAACCCACTGCTTACTGGCTTATCGAAATTAATACGACTCACTATAGGGAGACCCAAGCTGGCT
AGCGTTTAAACTTAAGCTTGGTACCGAGCTCGGATCCACTAGTCCAGTGTGGTGGAATTCCATTGAGAAA
TGACTGAGTTCCGGTGCTCTCAAGTCATTGATCTTTGTCGACTTTTATTTGGTCTCTGTAATAACGACTT
CAAAAACATTAAATTCTGTTGCGAAGCCAGTAAGCTACAAAAAGAAAAAACAAGAGAGAATGCTATAGTC
GTATAGTATAGTTTCCCGACTATCTGATACCCATTACTTATCTAGGGGGAATGCGAACCCAAAATTTTAT
CAGTTTTCTCGGATATCGATAGATATTGGGGAATAAATTTAAATAAATAAATTTTGGGCGGGTTTAGGGC
GTGGCAAAAAGTTTTTTGGCAAATCGCTAGAAATTTACAAGACTTATAAAATTATGAAAAAATACAACAA
AATTTTAAACACGTGGGCGTGACAGTTTTGGGCGGTTTTAGGGCGTTAGAGTAGGCGAGGACAGGGTTAC
ATCGACTAGGCTTTGATCCTGATCAAGAATATATATACTTTATACCGCTTCCTTCTACATGTTACCTATT
TTTCAACGAATCTAGTATACCTTTTTACTGTACGATTTATGGGTATAATAATAAGCTAAATCGAGACTAA
GTTTTATTGTTATATATATTTTTTTTATTTTATGCAGAAATTAATTAAGAATAGTAAAGAAACACATCAT
AAAACCTCCCAGGACATAAAGGTGAGCACAGACCCTGTTTGGATCAAGTCAGTTCCTGGAGCCTGAATGA
TGACTGCTGAATCACG
