>Addgene plasmid #69898 | pcDNA3.1(+) Laccase2 MCS-ZKSCAN1 548-1417 (No intron) | addgene partial sequence | sequence record 127605 | Laccase2-R 5'-tcgactcggctattgatcct-3'
ATGCTTTATTCTTCCTGTTACATACTTTTCAACGAATCTACAATAGTATACAATAGTATAGAAACTGCCT
ATTAAAAAATCGAATATTTCTAGTAAAAAATTTTGGAATTTTGAATACTTACGCTCCGCGGGGGTTTCCG
AGACGAATGTTTGAAGTGGGACTGGGTGGCCTCGTGATGAAGGTCAAGGCTCGAGGACTCCTGAACTGGA
TCCAGAGGCACCATCCCCCTTGCGAGCATCTCAGGTCCATGAACTTGACCTGGGACCTGTTGTCCTGATA
AATCAAGCTCCAAGTCTTCTAGAAGGGTCACGGCCTCCTCTCCACTATCGGGGCGGTATTCCTGCAGCCA
GACCTGGAGCTCCTTGGGCAGGATGGAAAGAAACTGCTCTAGCACCAGAAGCTCCAGGATCTGTTCCTTG
GTGTTTATTTCTGGCCGCAGCCACTGATGACAAAGTTCCTTCAGCCGACTGAGAGCCTCTCGGGGCCCAA
AAGTGTTCTGGTAACAGAAGCGCCTGAAGCGTTGGCGGAATATCTCTGGGTCTGGAGGAGGCGTGTCCTG
TAGGGTGGAATCCTGCCCCCACATGTGGTCTTCCTCATCTTCCTCTTCCACCTTCACTATTACGATACCA
TCCTTCTCCTGTGCAGCCTGTGGGGACAGACCCGTGGCTTCCCGTGATTCAGCAGTCATCATTCAGGCTC
CAGGAACTGACTTGATCCAAACAGGGTCTGTGCTCACCTTTATGTCCTGGGAGGTTTTATGATGTGTTTC
TTTACTATTCTTAATTAATTTCTGCATAA
